>Addgene plasmid #79374 | pLEX_307_ms2_p65_hsf1 | depositor full sequence | sequence record 148555 | pLEX_307_ms2_p65_hsf1
CTCGAGGCCTGCAGGTGCAAAGATGGATAAAGTTTTAAACAGAGAGGAATCTTTGCAGCTAATGGACCTT
CTAGGTCTTGAAAGGAGTGGGAATTGGCTCCGGTGCCCGTCAGTGGGCAGAGCGCACATCGCCCACAGTC
CCCGAGAAGTTGGGGGGAGGGGTCGGCAATTGAACCGGTGCCTAGAGAAGGTGGCGCGGGGTAAACTGGG
AAAGTGATGTCGTGTACTGGCTCCGCCTTTTTCCCGAGGGTGGGGGAGAACCGTATATAAGTGCAGTAGT
CGCCGTGAACGTTCTTTTTCGCAACGGGTTTGCCGCCAGAACACAGGTAAGTGCCGTGTGTGGTTCCCGC
GGGCCTGGCCTCTTTACGGGTTATGGCCCTTGCGTGCCTTGAATTACTTCCACCTGGCTGCAGTACGTGA
TTCTTGATCCCGAGCTTCGGGTTGGAAGTGGGTGGGAGAGTTCGAGGCCTTGCGCTTAAGGAGCCCCTTC
GCCTCGTGCTTGAGTTGAGGCCTGGCCTGGGCGCTGGGGCCGCCGCGTGCGAATCTGGTGGCACCTTCGC
GCCTGTCTCGCTGCTTTCGATAAGTCTCTAGCCATTTAAAATTTTTGATGACCTGCTGCGACGCTTTTTT
TCTGGCAAGATAGTCTTGTAAATGCGGGCCAAGATCTGCACACTGGTATTTCGGTTTTTGGGGCCGCGGG
CGGCGACGGGGCCCGTGCGTCCCAGCGCACATGTTCGGCGAGGCGGGGCCTGCGAGCGCGGCCACCGAGA
ATCGGACGGGGGTAGTCTCAAGCTGGCCGGCCTGCTCTGGTGCCTGGCCTCGCGCCGCCGTGTATCGCCC
CGCCCTGGGCGGCAAGGCTGGCCCGGTCGGCACCAGTTGCGTGAGCGGAAAGATGGCCGCTTCCCGGCCC
TGCTGCAGGGAGCTCAAAATGGAGGACGCGGCGCTCGGGAGAGCGGGCGGGTGAGTCACCCACACAAAGG
AAAAGGGCCTTTCCGTCCTCAGCCGTCGCTTCATGTGACTCCACGGAGTACCGGGCGCCGTCCAGGCACC
TCGATTAGTTCTCGAGCTTTTGGAGTACGTCGTCTTTAGGTTGGGGGGAGGGGTTTTATGCGATGGAGTT
TCCCCACACTGAGTGGGTGGAGACTGAAGTTAGGCCAGCTTGGCACTTGATGTAATTCTCCTTGGAATTT
GCCCTTTTTGAGTTTGGATCTTGGTTCATTCTCAAGCCTCAGACAGTGGTTCAAAGTTTTTTTCTTCCAT
TTCAGGTGTCGTGAGGCTAGCATCGATTGATCAACAAGTTTGTACAAAAAAGCAGGCTACAAAATGGCTT
CAAACTTTACTCAGTTCGTGCTCGTGGACAATGGTGGGACAGGGGATGTGACAGTGGCTCCTTCTAATTT
CGCTAATGGGGTGGCAGAGTGGATCAGCTCCAACTCACGGAGCCAGGCCTACAAGGTGACATGCAGCGTC
AGGCAGTCTAGTGCCCAGAAGAGAAAGTATACCATCAAGGTGGAGGTCCCCAAAGTGGCTACCCAGACAG
TGGGCGGAGTCGAACTGCCTGTCGCCGCTTGGAGGTCCTACCTGAACATGGAGCTCACTATCCCAATTTT
CGCTACCAATTCTGACTGTGAACTCATCGTGAAGGCAATGCAGGGGCTCCTCAAAGACGGTAATCCTATC
CCTTCCGCCATCGCCGCTAACTCAGGTATCTACAGCGCTGGAGGAGGTGGAAGCGGAGGAGGAGGAAGCG
GAGGAGGAGGTAGCGGACCTAAGAAAAAGAGGAAGGTGGCGGCCGCTGGATCCCCTTCAGGGCAGATCAG
CAACCAGGCCCTGGCTCTGGCCCCTAGCTCCGCTCCAGTGCTGGCCCAGACTATGGTGCCCTCTAGTGCT
ATGGTGCCTCTGGCCCAGCCACCTGCTCCAGCCCCTGTGCTGACCCCAGGACCACCCCAGTCACTGAGCG
CTCCAGTGCCCAAGTCTACACAGGCCGGCGAGGGGACTCTGAGTGAAGCTCTGCTGCACCTGCAGTTCGA
CGCTGATGAGGACCTGGGAGCTCTGCTGGGGAACAGCACCGATCCCGGAGTGTTCACAGATCTGGCCTCC
GTGGACAACTCTGAGTTTCAGCAGCTGCTGAATCAGGGCGTGTCCATGTCTCATAGTACAGCCGAACCAA
TGCTGATGGAGTACCCCGAAGCCATTACCCGGCTGGTGACCGGCAGCCAGCGGCCCCCCGACCCCGCTCC
AACTCCCCTGGGAACCAGCGGCCTGCCTAATGGGCTGTCCGGAGATGAAGACTTCTCAAGCATCGCTGAT
ATGGACTTTAGTGCCCTGCTGTCACAGATTTCCTCTAGTGGGCAGGGAGGAGGTGGAAGCGGCTTCAGCG
TGGACACCAGTGCCCTGCTGGACCTGTTCAGCCCCTCGGTGACCGTGCCCGACATGAGCCTGCCTGACCT
TGACAGCAGCCTGGCCAGTATCCAAGAGCTCCTGTCTCCCCAGGAGCCCCCCAGGCCTCCCGAGGCAGAG
AACAGCAGCCCGGATTCAGGGAAGCAGCTGGTGCACTACACAGCGCAGCCGCTGTTCCTGCTGGACCCCG
GCTCCGTGGACACCGGGAGCAACGACCTGCCGGTGCTGTTTGAGCTGGGAGAGGGCTCCTACTTCTCCGA
AGGGGACGGCTTCGCCGAGGACCCCACCATCTCCCTGCTGACAGGCTCGGAGCCTCCCAAAGCCAAGGAC
CCCACTGTCTCCGCTAGCTGAAACCCAGCTTTCTTGTACAAAGTGGTTGATATCGGTAAGCCTATCCCTA
ACCCTCTCCTCGGTCTCGATTCTACGTAGTAATGAACTAGTACCGGTTAAGTCGACAATCAACGCGTTAA
GTCGACAATCAACCTCTGGATTACAAAATTTGTGAAAGATTGACTGGTATTCTTAACTATGTTGCTCCTT
TTACGCTATGTGGATACGCTGCTTTAATGCCTTTGTATCATGCTATTGCTTCCCGTATGGCTTTCATTTT
CTCCTCCTTGTATAAATCCTGGTTGCTGTCTCTTTATGAGGAGTTGTGGCCCGTTGTCAGGCAACGTGGC
GTGGTGTGCACTGTGTTTGCTGACGCAACCCCCACTGGTTGGGGCATTGCCACCACCTGTCAGCTCCTTT
CCGGGACTTTCGCTTTCCCCCTCCCTATTGCCACGGCGGAACTCATCGCCGCCTGCCTTGCCCGCTGCTG
GACAGGGGCTCGGCTGTTGGGCACTGACAATTCCGTGGTGTTGTCGGGGAAATCATCGTCCTTTCCTTGG
CTGCTCGCCTGTGTTGCCACCTGGATTCTGCGCGGGACGTCCTTCTGCTACGTCCCTTCGGCCCTCAATC
CAGCGGACCTTCCTTCCCGCGGCCTGCTGCCGGCTCTGCGGCCTCTTCCGCGTCTTCGCCTTCGCCCTCA
GACGAGTCGGATCTCCCTTTGGGCCGCCTCCCCGCGTCGACTTTAAGACCAATGACTTACAAGGCAGCTG
TAGATCTTAGCCACTTTTTAAAAGAAAAGGGGGGACTGGAAGGGCTAATTCACTCCCAACGAAGACAAGA
TCTGCTTTTTGCTTGTACTGGGTCTCTCTGGTTAGACCAGATCTGAGCCTGGGAGCTCTCTGGCTAACTA
GGGAACCCACTGCTTAAGCCTCAATAAAGCTTGCCTTGAGTGCTTCAAGTAGTGTGTGCCCGTCTGTTGT
GTGACTCTGGTAACTAGAGATCCCTCAGACCCTTTTAGTCAGTGTGGAAAATCTCTAGCAGTACGTATAG
TAGTTCATGTCATCTTATTATTCAGTATTTATAACTTGCAAAGAAATGAATATCAGAGAGTGAGAGGAAC
TTGTTTATTGCAGCTTATAATGGTTACAAATAAAGCAATAGCATCACAAATTTCACAAATAAAGCATTTT
TTTCACTGCATTCTAGTTGTGGTTTGTCCAAACTCATCAATGTATCTTATCATGTCTGGCTCTAGCTATC
CCGCCCCTAACTCCGCCCATCCCGCCCCTAACTCCGCCCAGTTCCGCCCATTCTCCGCCCCATGGCTGAC
TAATTTTTTTTATTTATGCAGAGGCCGAGGCCGCCTCGGCCTCTGAGCTATTCCAGAAGTAGTGAGGAGG
CTTTTTTGGAGGCCTAGGGACGTACCCAATTCGCCCTATAGTGAGTCGTATTACGCGCGCTCACTGGCCG
TCGTTTTACAACGTCGTGACTGGGAAAACCCTGGCGTTACCCAACTTAATCGCCTTGCAGCACATCCCCC
TTTCGCCAGCTGGCGTAATAGCGAAGAGGCCCGCACCGATCGCCCTTCCCAACAGTTGCGCAGCCTGAAT
GGCGAATGGG
[124 nt withheld, positions 4351-4474]
C
[91 nt withheld, positions 4476-4566]
A
[49 nt withheld, positions 4568-4616]
CCTTTGACGTTGGAGTCCACGTTCTTT
[37 nt withheld, positions 4644-4680]
ACCCTATCTCGGTCTATTCTTTTGATTTATAAGGGATTTTGCCGATTTCGGCCTATTGGTTAAAAAATGA
GCTGATTTAACAAAAATTTAACGCGAATTTTAACAAAATATTAACGCTTACAATTTAGGTGGCACTTTTC
GGGGAAATGTGCGCGGAACCCCTATTTGTTTATTTTTCTAAATACATTCAAATATGTATCCGCTCATGAG
ACAATAACCCTGATAAATGCTTCAATAATATTGAAAAAGGAAGAGTATGAGTATTCAACATTTCCGTGTC
GCCCTTATTCCCTTTTTTGCGGCATTTTGCCTTCCTGTTTTTGCTCACCCAGAAACGCTGGTGAAAGTAA
AAGATGCTGAAGATCAGTTGGGTGCACGAGTGGGTTACATCGAACTGGATCTCAACAGCGGTAAGATCCT
TGAGAGTTTTCGCCCCGAAGAACGTTTTCCAATGATGAGCACTTTTAAAGTTCTGCTATGTGGCGCGGTA
TTATCCCGTATTGACGCCGGGCAAGAGCAACTCGGTCGCCGCATACACTATTCTCAGAATGACTTGGTTG
AGTACTCACCAGTCACAGAAAAGCATCTTACGGATGGCATGACAGTAAGAGAATTATGCAGTGCTGCCAT
AACCATGAGTGATAACACTGCGGCCAACTTACTTCTGACAACGATCGGAGGACCGAAGGAGCTAACCGCT
TTTTTGCACAACATGGGGGATCATGTAACTCGCCTTGATCGTTGGGAACCGGAGCTGAATGAAGCCATAC
CAAACGACGAGCGTGACACCACGATGCCTGTAGCAATGGCAACAACGTTGCGCAAACTATTAACTGGCGA
ACTACTTACTCTAGCTTCCCGGCAACAATTAATAGACTGGATGGAGGCGGATAAAGTTGCAGGACCACTT
CTGCGCTCGGCCCTTCCGGCTGGCTGGTTTATTGCTGATAAATCTGGAGCCGGTGAGCGTGGGTCTCGCG
GTATCATTGCAGCACTGGGGCCAGATGGTAAGCCCTCCCGTATCGTAGTTATCTACACGACGGGGAGTCA
GGCAACTATGGATGAACGAAATAGACAGATCGCTGAGATAGGTGCCTCACTGATTAAGCATTGGTAACTG
TCAGACCAAGTTTACTCATATATACTTTAGATTGATTTAAAACTTCATTTTTAATTTAAAAGGATCTAGG
TGAAGATCCTTTTTGATAATCTCATGACCAAAATCCCTTAACGTGAGTTTTCGTTCCACTGAGCGTCAGA
CCCCGTAGAAAAGATCAAAGGATCTTCTTGAGATCCTTTTTTTCTGCGCGTAATCTGCTGCTTGCAAACA
AAAAAACCACCGCTACCAGCGGTGGTTTGTTTGCCGGATCAAGAGCTACCAACTCTTTTTCCGAAGGTAA
CTGGCTTCAGCAGAGCGCAGATACCAAATACTGTTCTTCTAGTGTAGCCGTAGTTAGGCCACCACTTCAA
GAACTCTGTAGCACCGCCTACATACCTCGCTCTGCTAATCCTGTTACCAGTGGCTGCTGCCAGTGGCGAT
AAGTCGTGTCTTACCGGGTTGGACTCAAGACGATAGTTACCGGATAAGGCGCAGCGGTCGGGCTGAACGG
GGGGTTCGTGCACACAGCCCAGCTTGGAGCGAACGACCTACACCGAACTGAGATACCTACAGCGTGAGCT
ATGAGAAAGCGCCACGCTTCCCGAAGGGAGAAAGGCGGACAGGTATCCGGTAAGCGGCAGGGTCGGAACA
GGAGAGCGCACGAGGGAGCTTCCAGGGGGAAACGCCTGGTATCTTTATAGTCCTGTCGGGTTTCGCCACC
TCTGACTTGAGCGTCGATTTTTGTGATGCTCGTCAGGGGGGCGGAGCCTATGGAAAAACGCCAGCAACGC
GGCCTTTTTACGGTTCCTGGCCTTTTGCTGGCCTTTTGCTCACATGTTCTTTCCTGCGTTATCCCCTGAT
TCTGTGGATAACCGTATTACCGCCTTTGAGTGAGCTGATACCGCTCGCCGCAGCCGAACGACCGAGCGCA
GCGAGTCAGTGAGCGAGGAAGCGGAAGAGCGCCCAATACGCAAACCGCCTCTCCCCGCGCGTTGGCCGAT
TCATTAATGCAGCTGGCACGACAGGTTTCCCGACTGGAAAGCGGGCAGTGAGCGCAACGCAATTAATGTG
AGTTAGCTCACTCATTAGGCACCCCAGGCTTTACACTTTATGCTTCCGGCTCGTATGTTGTGTGGAATTG
TGAGCGGATAACAATTTCACACAGGAAACAGCTATGACCATGATTACGCCAAGCGCGCAATTAACCCTCA
CTAAAGGGAACAAAAGCTGGAGCTGCAAGCTTAATGTAGTCTTATGCAATACTCTTGTAGTCTTGCAACA
TGGTAACGATGAGTTAGCAACATGCCTTACAAGGAGAGAAAAAGCACCGTGCATGCCGATTGGTGGAAGT
AAGGTGGTACGATCGTGCCTTATTAGGAAGGCAACAGACGGGTCTGACATGGATTGGACGAACCACTGAA
TTGCCGCATTGCAGAGATATTGTATTTAAGTGCCTAGCTCGATACATAAACGGGTCTCTCTGGTTAGACC
AGATCTGAGCCTGGGAGCTCTCTGGCTAACTAGGGAACCCACTGCTTAAGCCTCAATAAAGCTTGCCTTG
AGTGCTTCAAGTAGTGTGTGCCCGTCTGTTGTGTGACTCTGGTAACTAGAGATCCCTCAGACCCTTTTAG
TCAGTGTGGAAAATCTCTAGCAGTGGCGCCCGAACAGGGACTTGAAAGCGAAAGGGAAACCAGAGGAGCT
CTCTCGACGCAGGACTCGGCTTGCTGAAGCGCGCACGGCAAGAGGCGAGGGGCGGCGACTGGTGAGTACG
CCAAAAATTTTGACTAGCGGAGGCTAGAAGGAGAGAGATGGGTGCGAGAGCGTCAGTATTAAGCGGGGGA
GAATTAGATCGCGATGGGAAAAAATTCGGTTAAGGCCAGGGGGAAAGAAAAAATATAAATTAAAACATAT
AGTATGGGCAAGCAGGGAGCTAGAACGATTCGCAGTTAATCCTGGCCTGTTAGAAACATCAGAAGGCTGT
AGACAAATACTGGGACAGCTACAACCATCCCTTCAGACAGGATCAGAAGAACTTAGATCATTATATAATA
CAGTAGCAACCCTCTATTGTGTGCATCAAAGGATAGAGATAAAAGACACCAAGGAAGCTTTAGACAAGAT
AGAGGAAGAGCAAAACAAAAGTAAGACCACCGCACAGCAAGCGGCCGCTGATCTTCAGACCTGGAGGAGG
AGATATGAGGGACAATTGGAGAAGTGAATTATATAAATATAAAGTAGTAAAAATTGAACCATTAGGAGTA
GCACCCACCAAGGCAAAGAGAAGAGTGGTGCAGAGAGAAAAAAGAGCAGTGGGAATAGGAGCTTTGTTCC
TTGGGTTCTTGGGAGCAGCAGGAAGCACTATGGGCGCAGCGTCAATGACGCTGACGGTACAGGCCAGACA
ATTATTGTCTGGTATAGTGCAGCAGCAGAACAATTTGCTGAGGGCTATTGAGGCGCAACAGCATCTGTTG
CAACTCACAGTCTGGGGCATCAAGCAGCTCCAGGCAAGAATCCTGGCTGTGGAAAGATACCTAAAGGATC
AACAGCTCCTGGGGATTTGGGGTTGCTCTGGAAAACTCATTTGCACCACTGCTGTGCCTTGGAATGCTAG
TTGGAGTAATAAATCTCTGGAACAGATTTGGAATCACACGACCTGGATGGAGTGGGACAGAGAAATTAAC
AATTACACAAGCTTAATACACTCCTTAATTGAAGAATCGCAAAACCAGCAAGAAAAGAATGAACAAGAAT
TATTGGAATTAGATAAATGGGCAAGTTTGTGGAATTGGTTTAACATAACAAATTGGCTGTGGTATATAAA
ATTATTCATAATGATAGTAGGAGGCTTGGTAGGTTTAAGAATAGTTTTTGCTGTACTTTCTATAGTGAAT
AGAGTTAGGCAGGGATATTCACCATTATCGTTTCAGACCCACCTCCCAACCCCGAGGGGACCCATGCATT
GCATCTCAATTAGTCAGCAACCAGGTGTGGAAAGTCCCCAGGCTCCCCAGCAGGCAGAAGTATGCAAAGC
ATGCGTCTCAATTAGTCAGCAACCATAGTCCCGCCCCTAACTCCGCCCATCCCGCCCCTAACTCCGCCCA
GTTCCGCCCATTCTCCGCCCCATGGCTGACTAATTTTTTTTATTTATGCAGAGGCCGAGGCCGCCTCGGC
CTCTGAGCTATTCCAGAAGTAGTGAGGAGGCTTTTTTGGAGGCCTAGGCTTTTGCAAAAAGCTTTCTAGA
GGTACCACCGGAGCTTACCATGACCGAGTACAAGCCCACGGTGCGCCTCGCCACCCGCGACGACGTCCCC
AGGGCCGTACGCACCCTCGCCGCCGCGTTCGCCGACTACCCCGCCACGCGCCACACCGTCGATCCGGACC
GCCACATCGAGCGGGTCACCGAGCTGCAAGAACTCTTCCTCACGCGCGTCGGGCTCGACATCGGCAAGGT
GTGGGTCGCGGACGACGGCGCCGCCGTGGCGGTCTGGACCACGCCGGAGAGCGTCGAAGCGGGGGCGGTG
TTCGCCGAGATCGGCCCGCGCATGGCCGAGTTGAGCGGTTCCCGGCTGGCCGCGCAGCAACAGATGGAAG
GCCTCCTGGCGCCGCACCGGCCCAAGGAGCCCGCGTGGTTCCTGGCCACCGTCGGCGTCTCGCCCGACCA
CCAGGGCAAGGGTCTGGGCAGCGCCGTCGTGCTCCCCGGAGTGGAGGCGGCCGAGCGCGCCGGGGTGCCC
GCCTTCCTGGAGACCTCCGCGCCCCGCAACCTCCCCTTCTACGAGCGGCTCGGCTTCACCGTCACCGCCG
ACGTCGAGGTGCCCGAAGGACCGCGCACCTGGTGCATGACCCGCAAGCCCGGTGCCAGTTAACGAATTCT
AGATCTTGAGACAAATGGCAGTATTCATCCACAATTTTAAAAGAAAAGGGGGGATTGGGGGGTACAGTGC
AGGGGAAAGAATAGTAGACATAATAGCAACAGACATACAAACTAAAGAATTACAAAAACAAATTACAAAA
ATTCAAAATTTTCGGGTTTATTACAGGGACAGCAGAGATCCACTTTGGCGCCGG
Features (pLannotate 1.2.2; 35 found; start..end, strand, type, name):
     23..89      +  CDS            small t antigen (fragment): SV40 (simian virus 40) small t antigen
     96..1274    +  promoter       EF-1α promoter: strong constitutive promoter for human elongation factor EF-1α
   1294..1318    +  protein_bind   attB1: mutant version of attB; recombination site for the Gateway® BP reaction BP Clonase™
   1324..1713    +  CDS            CAPSD_BPMS2: Experimental evidence at protein level: Swiss-Prot protein existence level 1. Acts as a translational repressor of viral replicase synthesis late in infection. This latter function is the result of capsid protein interaction with an RNA hairpin which contains the replicase ribosome-binding site. From Escherichia phage MS2 (Bacteriophage MS2).
   1804..2346    +  CDS            Rela (fragment): TF65_MOUSE - Also known as Nfkb3. Experimental evidence at protein level: Swiss-Prot protein existence level 1. NF-kappa-B is a pleiotropic transcription factor present in almost all cell types and is the endpoint of a series of signal transduction events that are initiated by a vast array of stimuli related to many biological processes such as inflammation, immunity, differentiation, cell growth, tumorigenesis and apoptosis. NF-kappa-B is a homo- or heterodimeric complex formed by the Rel-like domain- containing proteins RELA/p65, RELB, NFKB1/p105, NFKB1/p50, REL and NFKB2/p52. The heterodime
   2371..2742    +  CDS            HSF1: C-terminal activation domain from the human heat shock transcription factor HSF1
   2753..2777    -  protein_bind   attB2: mutant version of attB; recombination site for the Gateway® BP reaction BP Clonase™
   2785..2826    +  CDS            V5 tag: epitope tag from simian virus 5
   2877..3465    +  misc_feature   WPRE: woodchuck hepatitis virus posttranscriptional regulatory element
   3516..3535    +  misc_feature   cPPT/CTS (fragment): central polypurine tract and central termination sequence of HIV-1
   3537..3770    +  LTR            3' LTR (ΔU3): self-inactivating 3' long terminal repeat (LTR) from HIV-1
   3848..3969    +  polyA_signal   SV40 poly(A) signal: SV40 polyadenylation signal
   4009..4144    +  rep_origin     SV40 ori: SV40 origin of replication
   4165..4183    -  promoter       T7 promoter: promoter for bacteriophage T7 RNA polymerase
   4191..4346    +  CDS            lacZα (fragment): LacZα fragment of β-galactosidase; lacZ fragment
   4351..4779    +  rep_origin     f1 ori (sequence partly withheld): f1 bacteriophage origin of replication; arrow indicates direction of (+) strand synthesis
   4832..4936    +  promoter       AmpR promoter: bla
   4937..5797    +  CDS            AmpR: β-lactamase; bla; confers resistance to ampicillin, carbenicillin, and related antibiotics
   5968..6556    +  rep_origin     ori: high-copy-number ColE1/pMB1/pBR322/pUC origin of replication
   6739..6831    +  CDS            lacI (fragment): lac repressor; lacI; The lac repressor binds to the lac operator to inhibit transcription in E. coli. This inhibition can be relieved by adding lactose or isopropyl-β-D-thiogalactopyranoside (IPTG).
   6844..6865    +  protein_bind   CAP binding site: CAP binding activates transcription in the presence of cAMP. E. coli catabolite activator protein
   6880..6910    +  promoter       lac promoter: promoter for the E. coli lac operon
   6918..6934    +  protein_bind   lac operator: The lac repressor binds to the lac operator to inhibit transcription in E. coli. This inhibition can be relieved by adding lactose or isopropyl-β-D-thiogalactopyranoside (IPTG). lac repressor encoded by lacI
   6979..6997    +  promoter       T3 promoter: promoter for bacteriophage T3 RNA polymerase
   7025..7251    +  promoter       RSV promoter: Rous sarcoma virus enhancer/promoter
   7252..7432    +  LTR            5' LTR (truncated): truncated 5' long terminal repeat (LTR) from HIV-1
   7479..7604    +  misc_feature   HIV-1 Ψ: packaging signal of human immunodeficiency virus type 1
   7588..7951    +  CDS            HIV-1 gag (fragment): gag protein from human immunodeficiency virus 1; gag
   8097..8330    +  misc_feature   RRE: The Rev response element (RRE) of HIV-1 allows for Rev-dependent mRNA export from the nucleus to the cytoplasm.
   8707..8733    +  CDS            Rev (fragment): human immunodeficiency virus 1 (HIV-1) Rev protein; rev; enhances nuclear export of unspliced and incompletely spliced viral mRNAs
   8740..8763    +  promoter       SV40 promoter (fragment): SV40 early promoter
   8764..8835    +  promoter       SV40 promoter (fragment): SV40 enhancer and early promoter
   8859..8994    +  rep_origin     SV40 ori: SV40 origin of replication
   9040..9636    +  CDS            PuroR (fragment): puromycin N-acetyltransferase; pac from Streptomyces; confers resistance to puromycin
   9685..9802    +  misc_feature   cPPT/CTS: central polypurine tract and central termination sequence of HIV-1
