[The description below was written by a language model from this plasmid's Addgene catalogue record and pLannotate feature annotations shown in this document.]
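Description:
pLEX_307_ms2_p65_hsf1 is a third-generation-style, self-inactivating HIV-1 lentiviral expression vector built on the pLEX_307 backbone, catalogued as a mammalian expression and CRISPR plasmid. It is propagated in E. coli through a high-copy ColE1/pUC origin with ampicillin selection (AmpR), and it also carries an f1 origin and leftover cloning-vector lac, T7 and T3 elements. The viral portion consists of an RSV promoter driving a truncated 5' LTR, the Ψ packaging signal with a gag fragment, the Rev response element, a cPPT/CTS, WPRE and a ΔU3 3' LTR followed by an SV40 polyadenylation signal. Together these allow Rev-dependent packaging of the genome and integration into target cells without regenerating an active viral promoter. An SV40 early promoter/origin upstream of a puromycin N-acetyltransferase gene (annotated as a fragment) should provide puromycin selection of transduced mammalian cells.

The payload is a synthetic fusion, inserted by Gibson cloning between attB1 and attB2 Gateway sites and driven by the strong constitutive EF-1α promoter. It joins the bacteriophage MS2 coat protein to a fragment of RelA/p65 (annotated as matching the mouse protein) and the C-terminal activation domain of human HSF1. A V5 epitope sequence lies just downstream of attB2, but the record does not show whether it is translated in frame with the fusion. The MS2 coat protein binds its cognate RNA hairpin, so guide RNAs engineered to carry MS2 hairpins recruit the p65-HSF1 activation domains to the targeted locus. The stated purpose is transcriptional activation with compatible gRNAs. The Cas9 component and the guide RNA are not encoded here and must be supplied separately.
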