Addgene plasmid #79374: pLEX_307_ms2_p65_hsf1
Purpose: Recruits p65_hsf1 to compatible gRNAs for transcriptional activation
Depositing lab: George Church. Depositing organization: Harvard Medical School. Publication: Comparison of Cas9 activators in multiple species. Chavez A, Tuttle M, Pruitt BW, Ewen-Campen B, Chari R, Ter-Ovanesyan D, Haque SJ, Cecchi RJ, Kowal EJ, Buchthal J, Housden BE, Perrimon N, Collins JJ, Church G. Nat Methods. 2016 May 23. doi: 10.1038/nmeth.3871. PubMed 27214048.
Backbone
  Vector backbone: pLEX_307
  Vector type: Mammalian Expression, CRISPR
Growth in bacteria
  Bacterial resistance: Ampicillin, 100 μg/mL
  Growth temperature: 37°C
  Growth strain: NEB Stable
  Copy number: High Copy
Gene/Insert
  Gene/Insert name: ms2-p65-hsf1
  Species: Synthetic
  Cloning method: Gibson Cloning
  Sequencing primers: 5′ n/a
Terms and licenses: Academic/Nonprofit Terms; Industry Terms: Not Available to Industry
How to cite: pLEX_307_ms2_p65_hsf1 was a gift from George Church (Addgene plasmid # 79374 ; http://n2t.net/addgene:79374 ; RRID:Addgene_79374)
