>Addgene plasmid #79374 | pLEX_307_ms2_p65_hsf1 | addgene partial sequence | sequence record 151651 | EF1a-F 5'-TCAAGCCTCAGACAGTGGTTC-3'
GTGTCGTGAGGCTAGCATCGATTGATCAACAAGTTTGTACAAAAAAGCAGGCTACAAAATGGCTTCAAAC
TTTACTCAGTTCGTGCTCGTGGACAATGGTGGGACAGGGGATGTGACAGTGGCTCCTTCTAATTTCGCTA
ATGGGGTGGCAGAGTGGATCAGCTCCAACTCACGGAGCCAGGCCTACAAGGTGACATGCAGCGTCAGGCA
GTCTAGTGCCCAGAAGAGAAAGTATACCATCAAGGTGGAGGTCCCCAAAGTGGCTACCCAGACAGTGGGC
GGAGTCGAACTGCCTGTCGCCGCTTGGAGGTCCTACCTGAACATGGAGCTCACTATCCCAATTTTCGCTA
CCAATTCTGACTGTGAACTCATCGTGAAGGCAATGCAGGGGCTCCTCAAAGACGGTAATCCTATCCCTTC
CGCCATCGCCGCTAACTCAGGTATCTACAGCGCTGGAGGAGGTGGAAGCGGAGGAGGAGGAAGCGGAGGA
GGAGGTAGCGGACCTAAGAAAAAGAGGAAGGTGGCGGCCGCTGGATCCCCTTCAGGGCAGATCAGCAACC
AGGCCCTGGCTCTGGCCCCTAGCTCCGCTCCAGTGCTGGCCCAGACTATGGTGCCCTCTAGTGCTATGGT
GCCTCTGGCCCAGCCACCTGCTCCAGCCCCTGTGCTGACCCCAGGACCACCCCAGTCACTGAGCGCTCCA
GTGCCCAAGTCTACACAGGCCGGCGAGGGGACTCTGAGTGAAGCTCTGCTGCACCTGCAGTTCGACGCTG
ATGAGGACCTGGGAGCTCTGCTGG
