>Addgene plasmid #79374 | pLEX_307_ms2_p65_hsf1 | addgene partial sequence | sequence record 152313 | Futet-R 5'-CAAAGGCATTAAAGCAGCGT-3'
CACATAGTTAAGAATACCAGTCAATCTTTCACAAATTTTGTAATCCAGAGGTTGATTGTCGACTTAACGC
GTTGATTGTCGACTTAACCGGTACTAGTTCATTACTACGTAGAATCGAGACCGAGGAGAGGGTTAGGGAT
AGGCTTACCGATATCAACCACTTTGTACAAGAAAGCTGGGTTTCAGCTAGCGGAGACAGTGGGGTCCTTG
GCTTTGGGAGGCTCCGAGCCTGTCAGCAGGGAGATGGTGGGGTCCTCGGCGAAGCCGTCCCCTTCGGAGA
AGTAGGAGCCCTCTCCCAGCTCAAACAGCACCGGCAGGTCGTTGCTCCCGGTGTCCACGGAGCCGGGGTC
CAGCAGGAACAGCGGCTGCGCTGTGTAGTGCACCAGCTGCTTCCCTGAATCCGGGCTGCTGTTCTCTGCC
TCGGGAGGCCTGGGGGGCTCCTGGGGAGACAGGAGCTCTTGGATACTGGCCAGGCTGCTGTCAAGGTCAG
GCAGGCTCATGTCGGGCACGGTCACCGAGGGGCTGAACAGGTCCAGCAGGGCACTGGTGTCCACGCTGAA
GCCGCTTCCACCTCCTCCCTGCCCACTAGAGGAAATCTGTGACAGCAGGGCACTAAAGTCCATATCAGCG
ATGCTTGAGAAGTCTTCATCTCCGGACAGCCCATTAGGCAGGCCGCTGGTTCCCAGGGGAGTTGGAGCGG
GGTCGGGGGGCCGCTGGCTGCCGGTCACCAGCCGGGTAATGGCTTCGGGGTACTCCATCAGCATTGGTTC
GGCTGTACTATGAGACATGGACACGCCCTGATTCAGCAGCTGCTGAAACTCAGA
